>Addgene plasmid #60157 | pNB754 | depositor full sequence | sequence record 96349 | pNB754 sequence 8115 bps
GACGAAAGGGCCTCGTGATACGCCTATTTTTATAGGTTAATGTCATGATAATAATGGTTTCTTAGACGTC
AGGTGGCACTTTTCGGGGAAATGTGCGCGGAACCCCTATTTGTTTATTTTTCTAAATACATTCAAATATG
TATCCGCTCATGAGACAATAACCCTGATAAATGCTTCAATAATATTGAAAAAGGAAGAGTATGAGTATTC
AACATTTCCGTGTCGCCCTTATTCCCTTTTTTGCGGCATTTTGCCTTCCTGTTTTTGCTCACCCAGAAAC
GCTGGTGAAAGTAAAAGATGCTGAAGATCAGTTGGGTGCACGAGTGGGTTACATCGAACTGGATCTCAAC
AGCGGTAAGATCCTTGAGAGTTTTCGCCCCGAAGAACGTTTTCCAATGATGAGCACTTTTAAAGTTCTGC
TATGTGGCGCGGTATTATCCCGTATTGACGCCGGGCAAGAGCAACTCGGTCGCCGCATACACTATTCTCA
GAATGACTTGGTTGAGTACTCACCAGTCACAGAAAAGCATCTTACGGATGGCATGACAGTAAGAGAATTA
TGCAGTGCTGCCATAACCATGAGTGATAACACTGCGGCCAACTTACTTCTGACAACGATCGGAGGACCGA
AGGAGCTAACCGCTTTTTTGCACAACATGGGGGATCATGTAACTCGCCTTGATCGTTGGGAACCGGAGCT
GAATGAAGCCATACCAAACGACGAGCGTGACACCACGATGCCTGTAGCAATGGCAACAACGTTGCGCAAA
CTATTAACTGGCGAACTACTTACTCTAGCTTCCCGGCAACAATTAATAGACTGGATGGAGGCGGATAAAG
TTGCAGGACCACTTCTGCGCTCGGCCCTTCCGGCTGGCTGGTTTATTGCTGATAAATCTGGAGCCGGTGA
GCGTGGGTCTCGCGGTATCATTGCAGCACTGGGGCCAGATGGTAAGCCCTCCCGTATCGTAGTTATCTAC
ACGACGGGGAGTCAGGCAACTATGGATGAACGAAATAGACAGATCGCTGAGATAGGTGCCTCACTGATTA
AGCATTGGTAACTGTCAGACCAAGTTTACTCATATATACTTTAGATTGATTTAAAACTTCATTTTTAATT
TAAAAGGATCTAGGTGAAGATCCTTTTTGATAATCTCATGACCAAAATCCCTTAACGTGAGTTTTCGTTC
CACTGAGCGTCAGACCCCGTAGAAAAGATCAAAGGATCTTCTTGAGATCCTTTTTTTCTGCGCGTAATCT
GCTGCTTGCAAACAAAAAAACCACCGCTACCAGCGGTGGTTTGTTTGCCGGATCAAGAGCTACCAACTCT
TTTTCCGAAGGTAACTGGCTTCAGCAGAGCGCAGATACCAAATACTGTCCTTCTAGTGTAGCCGTAGTTA
GGCCACCACTTCAAGAACTCTGTAGCACCGCCTACATACCTCGCTCTGCTAATCCTGTTACCAGTGGCTG
CTGCCAGTGGCGATAAGTCGTGTCTTACCGGGTTGGACTCAAGACGATAGTTACCGGATAAGGCGCAGCG
GTCGGGCTGAACGGGGGGTTCGTGCACACAGCCCAGCTTGGAGCGAACGACCTACACCGAACTGAGATAC
CTACAGCGTGAGCTATGAGAAAGCGCCACGCTTCCCGAAGGGAGAAAGGCGGACAGGTATCCGGTAAGCG
GCAGGGTCGGAACAGGAGAGCGCACGAGGGAGCTTCCAGGGGGAAACGCCTGGTATCTTTATAGTCCTGT
CGGGTTTCGCCACCTCTGACTTGAGCGTCGATTTTTGTGATGCTCGTCAGGGGGGCGGAGCCTATGGAAA
AACGCCAGCAACGCGGCCTTTTTACGGTTCCTGGCCTTTTGCTGGCCTTTTGCTCACATGTTCTTTCCTG
CGTTATCCCCTGATTCTGTGGATAACCGTATTACCGCCTTTGAGTGAGCTGATACCGCTCGCCGCAGCCG
AACGACCGAGCGCAGCGAGTCAGTGAGCGAGGAAGCGGAAGAGCGCCCAATACGCAAACCGCCTCTCCCC
GCGCGTTGGCCGATTCATTAATGCAGCTGGCACGACAGGTTTCCCGACTGGAAAGCGGGCAGTGAGCGCA
ACGCAATTAATGTGAGTTACCTCACTCATTAGGCACCCCAGGCTTTACACTTTATGCTTCCGGCTCCTAT
GTTGTGTGGAATTGTGAGCGGATAACAATTTCACACAGGAAACAGCTATGACCATGATTACGCCAAGCGC
GCAATTAACCCTCACTAAAGGGAACAAAAGCTGGAGCTCAAGAAGCCCACGAGCAATAATCCTCCTGGCA
TATTTACTAATGGAACACGTTCTCATAGAAAGCAACCCCTAAAAAGAAAGGACTAGTCAACCACAAGCCT
TTTAAAAAGAAAAATTGAAAAAATAATAAAAAAATTTGAAAAAGAAAAAAAAAAATCATAAAACCAATCT
TAAGAAAAACCAAAAAAAAACCGCTAATTAAAATCTAAAAAATTGAAACAAGAAACTGTATGATTAGTAA
CTAATATACTGGCGCGGAAGGGAATGAATGCCATTTAAATGAGATGATTATGAAAATATAGTGTAGAGTA
GATGCGCGAAACCGAGGCAGAAAAGAAAAAGAGACAAGTTAAAAATTGAATATAATGATATATGGGCACT
TTCTTCTGTGCTAGGAAACGGAGGTAGAAGGGGATAGCAAGCTTGAGCAGTAATTAAAAAAAAAAAAAAA
GCATATTGATAGATAGCTCATTTGTAGTTAACTGACGACATTTATGTACATAATTAAAATAGAAGAAAAT
TTTCAAAAAAAATTCTCCTGGTGATTGTTAAGGACAAGAAAACAAGCCATGTTGTAACCAATAAATGTTA
CACGCCTTCAAAATAAAAAAAAGATGGACAAAAGAGATAAATCTTTTGCTTTTTCTTACTCTGTGTTGTT
GTCAACAAAGACAACAAACGTGTGAATAATCTACGGGATTCGTTTACCATAGGCTACCTAGAAATGGCAT
AGTCATGGAGATAAAGTCCCATGATATTGTAAACTAAATTGAAAGTAAAATCAAGGAAAAAACAAGTGAG
ATTGCAATAAGCAATCAAGAGAGAAAAGTTTTTTGACTGATTTTCGACTTGCTTTTATACCGATTTTGAA
AAGTCGCGGGGAAAAGCTGGCAATTATTTTTCATTTTTTTTCATTAGGGCTAGAAGTTGCTAAGAGCAAA
CAAACTGTTACTTGAAAGGTTTTCCCACGTTGGTAGCTACATATGCAAGAGTCTTATGTATCGTATCTAA
GTGCCACGTAGGGGATTCCCATCATTTGATGATTTCCAAATATAATACCTGTAGAGAGCGGTGGAGCAAA
AGTCAAATTTTAATCGCAACTGCAGACAAGTCAAGCTGAGGAAATTGTGGATGATCTCTTGTTTCTTTTG
ATATTCACCACAACAGAAGTGAAGAGTGTGATTGCGGTTACTACTGACCACGAAGCAATGCGTTTAGTAG
TGAAAAGAATTACTCATACTCTGGAATCGAAATTCCGTTGGAAAAATTCGCTTTGTAGTGAAAAATAAAG
ATGTCAATAAAGGGTATTGAGAATTTCCAATGGAATTATCAGCAATAGATGATAGAAAGTAGCACAGAAT
TTGGCTTAATGGTATATAAACCGTAGGGTCCTGGTAAAATTACATGGGAAGGATCCTTAGGCAGTAGGGA
AAACTTATCAGGACAATTGAGTTATATTAACGTATTATATATTTTAATCTAGAACTAGTGGATCCCCCGG
GTTAATTAACCATGGCTCCACCAAAAAAAAAAAGAAAAGTTGCCATGGGTGGGGGCAGCATGATGAAGAG
AGAAAAAAATGTTGTTTACGGCCCCGAACCCAAACACCCTTTGGGAAACTTTACTGCTGGAGAAATGCTC
TACAATGCCCTTCATAAGCATTCCCACATACCGCAAGCAATATTAGATGTGATGGGTAATGAATCGCTGT
CATATCAAGAATTTTTCGACACTACTGTCAAGCTAGGACAAAGTCTTCAAAATTGTGGATACAAGATGAA
TGATGTAGTGTCGATCTGTGCTGAGAACAATAAAAGATTTTTCATCCCCATTATTTCAGCTTGGTATATT
GGTATGGTTGTAGCACCTGTTAATGAAGACTACATCCCAGATGAACTTTGTAAAGTCACGGGTATATCAA
AACCAATACTGGTCTTCACTACAAGAAAAATCTTACCTAAGGTATTAGAGGTAAAGGACAGAACTAATTA
CATAAAGAGAATTATAATACTAGATTCTGAAGAAAATCTGCTTGGTTGCGAAAGTCTTCATAATTTTATG
TCCCGTTATTCGGATAATAATCTTCAGACCTTTAAGCCTCTACATTACGATCCTGTTGATCAAGTGGCAG
CTATTTTATGTTCGTCAGGCACAACTGGATTACCCAAAGGTGTTATGCAAACGCATAGAAACATTTGTGT
TCGACTTACACATGCTTCGGATCCCAGAGTTGGAACACAACTTATTCCTGGAGTATCAGTTTTGGCGTAT
CTGCCTTTCTTCCATGCTTTTGGGTTTTCTATAAACTTAGGATACTTTATGGTGGGCCTTCGTGTTGTTA
TGCTAAGACGATTTAATCAAGAAGTATTTTTAAAAGCCATTCAAGATTATGAAGTTCGAAGTGTAATCAA
CGTTCCATCAACAATACTGTTCTTGTCGAAAAGTCCTTTAGTTGACAAATACGATTTATCGACTTTGGCG
GAATTGTGTTGCGGCGCTGCACCATTAGCAAAGGAAGTTGCTGAGATAGCAGTGAAACGACTAAACCTGC
CAGGAATTCGTTGTGGATATGGTTTGACAGAGTCTACTTCAGCTAATATACATACTCTTCACAATGAATT
TAAGTCAGGATCACTTGGAAAAGTCACTCCTTATATGGCTGCGAAAATAATAGATAGGAACACTGGTGAA
GCTTTGGGACCAAATCAAGTTGGAGAACTATGCATCTGGGGTCCTATGGTAACAAAAGGTTACGTGAACA
ATCCACAAGCCACCAAAGAGGCTATTGATGACGACGGTTGGCTTCACTCTGGAGACTTTGGATACTATGA
TGAGGATGAATATTTCTATATAGTGGACCGTTACAAGGAACTTATTAAATATAAAGGCTATCAGGTAGCA
CCTGTAGAATTAGAAGAGATTTTATTACAACATCCAGGTATAAGAGATGTTGCTGTCGTTGGTATTCCTG
ATATAGAAGCTGGAGAACTACCAGCTGGGTTCGTGGTTAAACAACCCGGAGCACAACTTACAGCAAAAGA
AGTTTACGATTTTCTTGCCCAACGGGTCTCTCATTCAAAGTATTTGCGTGGAGGAGTTCGATTCGTTGAT
TCAATACCCAGGAATGTTACAGGTAAAATTTCAAGAAAAGAACTTCGAGAGGCGTTGATGGAAAAAGCTG
GAGGTGGCAGTATGTACAAAACTAGTGCAGCGAACGACGAAAATTACGCCCTTGCAGCGTAATAACTAGT
TAATACAAATAAGGCGCGCCACTTCTAAATAAGCGAATTTCTTATGATTTATGATTTTTATTATTAAATA
AGTTATAAAAAAAATAAGTGTATACAAATTTTAAAGTGACTCTTAGGTTTTAAAACGAAAATTCTTATTC
TTGAGTAACTCTTTCCTGTAGGTCAGGTTGCTTTCTCAGGTATAGTATGAGGTCGCTCTTATTGACCACA
CCTCTACCGGCAGATCCGCTAGGGATAACAGGGTAATATAGATCTGTTTAGCTTGCCTCGTCCCCGCCGG
GTCACCCGGCCAGCGACATGGAGGCCCAGAATACCCTCCTTGACAGTCTTGACGTGCGCAGCTCAGGGGC
ATGATGTGACTGTCGCCCGTACATTTAGCCCATACATCCCCATGTATAATCATTTGCATCCATACATTTT
GATGGCCGCACGGCGCGAAGCAAAAATTACGGCTCCTCGCTGCAGACCTGCGAGCAGGGAAACGCTCCCC
TCACAGACGCGTGTACGCATGTAACATTATACTGAAAACCTTGCTTGAGAAGGTTTTGGGACGCTCGAAG
GCTTTAATTTGCGGCCGGTACCCAATTCGCCCTATAGTGAGTCGTATTACGCGCGCTCACTGGCCGTCGT
TTTACAACGTCGTGACTGGGAAAACCCTGGCGTTACCCAACTTAATCGCCTTGCAGCACATCCCCCTTTC
GCCAGCTGGCGTAATAGCGAAGAGGCCCGCACCGATCGCCCTTCCCAACAGTTGCGCAGCCTGAATGGCG
AATGGCGCG
[124 nt withheld, positions 6310-6433]
C
[91 nt withheld, positions 6435-6525]
A
[49 nt withheld, positions 6527-6575]
CCTTTGACGTTGGAGTCCACGTTCTTT
[37 nt withheld, positions 6603-6639]
ACCCTATCTCGGTCTATTCTTTTGATTTATAAGGGATTTTGCCGATTTCGGCCTATTGGTTAAAAAATGA
GCTGATTTAACAAAAATTTAACGCGAATTTTAACAAAATATTAACGTTTACAATTTCCTGATGCGGTATT
TTCTCCTTACGCATCTGTGCGGTATTTCACACCGCATAGGGTAATAACTGATATAATTAAATTGAAGCTC
TAATTTGTGAGTTTAGTATACATGCATTTACTTATAATACAGTTTTTTAGTTTTGCTGGCCGCATCTTCT
CAAATATGCTTCCCAGCCTGCTTTTCTGTAACGTTCACCCTCTACCTTAGCATCCCTTCCCTTTGCAAAT
AGTCCTCTTCCAACAATAATAATGTCAGATCCTGTAGAGACCACATCATCCACGGTTCTATACTGTTGAC
CCAATGCGTCTCCCTTGTCATCTAAACCCACACCGGGTGTCATAATCAACCAATCGTAACCTTCATCTCT
TCCACCCATGTCTCTTTGAGCAATAAAGCCGATAACAAAATCTTTGTCGCTCTTCGCAATGTCAACAGTA
CCCTTAGTATATTCTCCAGTAGATAGGGAGCCCTTGCATGACAATTCTGCTAACATCAAAAGGCCTCTAG
GTTCCTTTGTTACTTCTTCTGCCGCCTGCTTCAAACCGCTAACAATACCTGGGCCCACCACACCGTGTGC
ATTCGTAATGTCTGCCCATTCTGCTATTCTGTATACACCCGCAGAGTACTGCAATTTGACTGTATTACCA
ATGTCAGCAAATTTTCTGTCTTCGAAGAGTAAAAAATTGTACTTGGCGGATAATGCCTTTAGCGGCTTAA
CTGTGCCCTCCATGGAAAAATCAGTCAAGATATCCACATGTGTTTTTAGTAAACAAATTTTGGGACCTAA
TGCTTCAACTAACTCCAGTAATTCCTTGGTGGTACGAACATCCAATGAAGCACACAAGTTTGTTTGCTTT
TCGTGCATGATATTAAATAGCTTGGCAGCAACAGGACTAGGATGAGTAGCAGCACGTTCCTTATATGTAG
CTTTCGACATGATTTATCTTCGTTTCCTGCAGGTTTTTGTTCTGTGCAGTTGGGTTAAGAATACTGGGCA
ATTTCATGTTTCTTCAACACTACATATGCGTATATATACCAATCTAAGTCTGTGCTCCTTCCTTCGTTCT
TCCTTCTGTTCGGAGATTACCGAATCAAAAAAATTTCAAAGAAACCGAAATCAAAAAAAAGAATAAAAAA
AAAATGATGAATTGAATTGAAAAGCTGTGGTATGGTGCACTCTCAGTACAATCTGCTCTGATGCCGCATA
GTTAAGCCAGCCCCGACACCCGCCAACACCCGCTGACGCGCCCTGACGGGCTTGTCTGCTCCCGGCATCC
GCTTACAGACAAGCTGTGACCGTCTCCGGGAGCTGCATGTGTCAGAGGTTTTCACCGTCATCACCGAAAC
GCGCGA
Features (pLannotate 1.2.2; 22 found; start..end, strand, type, name):
     96..200     +  promoter       AmpR promoter: bla
    201..1061    +  CDS            AmpR: β-lactamase; bla; confers resistance to ampicillin, carbenicillin, and related antibiotics
   1232..1820    +  rep_origin     ori: high-copy-number ColE1/pMB1/pBR322/pUC origin of replication
   2003..2095    +  CDS            lacI (fragment): lac repressor; lacI; The lac repressor binds to the lac operator to inhibit transcription in E. coli. This inhibition can be relieved by adding lactose or isopropyl-β-D-thiogalactopyranoside (IPTG).
   2108..2129    +  protein_bind   CAP binding site: CAP binding activates transcription in the presence of cAMP. E. coli catabolite activator protein
   2144..2174    +  promoter       lac promoter: promoter for the E. coli lac operon
   2182..2198    +  protein_bind   lac operator: The lac repressor binds to the lac operator to inhibit transcription in E. coli. This inhibition can be relieved by adding lactose or isopropyl-β-D-thiogalactopyranoside (IPTG). lac repressor encoded by lacI
   2243..2261    +  promoter       T3 promoter: promoter for bacteriophage T3 RNA polymerase
   2262..2363    +  CDS            BRE5 (fragment): BRE5_YEAST - Experimental evidence at protein level: Swiss-Prot protein existence level 1. Has a role in de-ubiquitination. In conjunction with UBP3, cleaves ubiquitin, leading to the subsequent mono-ubiquitination of sec23. From Saccharomyces cerevisiae (strain ATCC 204508 / S288c) (Baker's yeast).
   2862..3031    -  ncRNA          snR49: Accession: RF01239 - Small nucleolar RNA snR49
   3758..3781    +  misc_feature   MCS (fragment): pBluescript multiple cloning site
   5563..5750    +  terminator     ADH1 terminator: S. cerevisiae ADH1; transcription terminator for the S. cerevisiae alcohol dehydrogenase 1 (ADH1) gene
   5825..6032    +  promoter       TEF promoter (fragment): Ashbya gossypii TEF promoter
   6023..6102    +  terminator     CYC1 terminator (fragment): S. cerevisiae CYC1; transcription terminator for CYC1
   6121..6139    -  promoter       T7 promoter: promoter for bacteriophage T7 RNA polymerase
   6147..6302    +  CDS            lacZα (fragment): LacZα fragment of β-galactosidase; lacZ fragment
   6310..6765    +  rep_origin     f1 ori (sequence partly withheld): f1 bacteriophage origin of replication; arrow indicates direction of (+) strand synthesis
   6766..6817    -  misc_feature   bom (fragment): basis of mobility region from pBR322
   6896..7699    -  CDS            URA3: orotidine-5'-phosphate decarboxylase, required for uracil biosynthesis; S. cerevisiae URA3; yeast auxotrophic marker, counterselectable with 5-fluoroorotic acid (5-FOA)
   7700..7915    -  promoter       URA3 promoter: S. cerevisiae URA3
   7930..7979    -  misc_feature   bom (fragment): basis of mobility region from pBR322
   8081..1       -  CDS            rop (fragment) (across the origin): Rop protein, which maintains plasmids at low copy number; rop
