[The description below was written by a language model from this plasmid's Addgene catalogue record and pLannotate feature annotations shown in this document.]
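Description:
pNB754 is a yeast expression plasmid built on the p406 backbone, about 8.1 kb in total, that carries a destabilised, nuclear-targeted luciferase reporter under the control of the LYS9 promoter. In E. coli it is maintained at high copy from a ColE1/pUC-type origin and selected with ampicillin through the β-lactamase gene. An f1 origin and remnants of a pBluescript-style cloning region (lac promoter/operator, lacZα fragment, T3 and T7 promoters) are also present. In yeast, selection relies on the URA3 auxotrophic marker with its own promoter, which can be counterselected with 5-FOA. The feature table shows no yeast replication origin (neither 2μ nor CEN/ARS), which fits an integrating vector, although the record does not state this explicitly.

The payload is a synthetic green beetle luciferase (GrLuc) coding sequence of roughly 1.76 kb, cloned between retained PacI and AscI sites. It carries an N-terminal nuclear localization signal and a C-terminal ssrA tag, a ClpXP degron described as adjustable. The luciferase itself is not annotated in the feature table, but it would fall in the unannotated stretch upstream of the ADH1 terminator, which presumably ends the transcript. The yeast genomic fragments detected upstream (a BRE5 fragment and snR49) probably belong to the cloned LYS9 promoter region. Short TEF promoter and CYC1 terminator fragments downstream appear to be leftovers from the backbone.

Concentrating the signal in the nucleus and shortening the reporter's lifetime make light output follow promoter activity more closely. The construct is therefore suited to time-lapse luminescence microscopy of fast gene expression dynamics in single yeast cells.
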