Addgene plasmid #60157: pNB754
Purpose: Green beetle luciferase with nuclear localization signal (NLS) and adjustable degron tag (ssrA), driven by LYS9 promoter.
Depositing lab: Nicolas Buchler. Depositing organization: Duke University. Publication: Measuring fast gene dynamics in single cells with time-lapse luminescence microscopy. Mazo-Vargas A, Park H, Aydin M, Buchler NE. Mol Biol Cell. 2014 Sep 17. pii: mbc.E14-07-1187. 10.1091/mbc.E14-07-1187 PubMed 25232010.
Backbone
  Vector backbone: p406
  Backbone size w/o insert (bp): 6357
  Total vector size (bp): 8115
  Vector type: Yeast Expression
  Selectable markers: URA3
Growth in bacteria
  Bacterial resistance: Ampicillin, 100 μg/mL
  Growth temperature: 37°C
  Growth strain: DH5alpha
  Copy number: High Copy
Gene/Insert
  Gene/Insert name: GrLuc (alt names: Green beetle luciferase; p406-LYS9pr-NLS-GrLuc-ssrA)
  Species: Synthetic
  Insert size (bp): 1758
  Promoter: LYS9pr
  Tag / fusion protein: Nuclear localization signal (NLS) (N terminal on insert); ClpXP degron (C terminal on insert)
  Cloning method: Restriction Enzyme; 5′ cloning site PacI (not destroyed); 3′ cloning site AscI (not destroyed)
  Sequencing primers: 5′ cactttatgcttccggctcctatgtt; 3′ CTGCCGGTAGAGGTGTGGTCAATAAG
Terms and licenses: Academic/Nonprofit Terms; Industry Terms: Not Available to Industry
How to cite: pNB754 was a gift from Nicolas Buchler (Addgene plasmid # 60157 ; http://n2t.net/addgene:60157 ; RRID:Addgene_60157)
