>Addgene plasmid #60157 | pNB754 | addgene partial sequence | sequence record 98192 | M13pUC-Rev 5'-AGCGGATAACAATTTCACACAGG-3'
ATTACGCCAAGCGCGCAATTAACCCTCACTAAAGGGAACAAAAGCTGGAGCTCAAGAAGCCCACGAGCAA
TAATCCTCCTGGCATATTTACTAATGGAACACGTTCTCATAGAAAGCAACCCCTAAAAAGAAAGGACTAG
TCAACCACAAGCCTTTTAAAAAGAAAAATTGAAAAAATAATAAAAAAATTTGAAAAAGAAAAAAAAAATC
ATAAAACCAATCTTAAGAAAAACCAAAAAAAAACCGCTAATTAAAATCTAAAAAATTGAAACAAGAAACT
GTATGATTAGTAACTAATATACTGGCGCGGAAGGGAATGAATGCCATTTAAATGAGATGATTATGAAAAT
ATAGTGTAGAGTAGATGCGCGAAACCGAGGCAGAAAAGAAAAAGAGACAAGTTAAAAATTGAATATAATG
ATATATGGGCACTTTCTTCTGTGCTAGGAAACGGAGGTAGAAGGGGATAGCAAGCTTGAGCAGTAATTAA
AAAAAAAAAAAAAGCATATTGATAGATAGCTCATTTGTAGTTAACTGACGACATTTATGTACATAATTAA
AATAGAAGAAAATTTTCAAAAAAAATTCTCCTGGTGATTGTTAAGGACAAGAAAACAAGCCATGTTGTAA
CCAATAAATGTTACACGCCTTC
