>Addgene plasmid #60157 | pNB754 | addgene partial sequence | sequence record 98193 | pHybLex_rev 5'-GAGTCACTTTAAAATTTGTATACAC-3'
AACTTATTTAATAATAAAAATCATAAATCATAAGAAATTCGCTTATTTAGAAGTGGCGCGCCTTATTTGT
ATTAACTAGTTATTACGCTGCAAGGGCGTAATTTTCGTCGTTCGCTGCACTAGTTTTGTACATACTGCCA
CCTCCAGCTTTTTCCATCAACGCCTCTCGAAGTTCTTTTCTTGAAATTTTACCTGTAACATTCCTGGGTA
TTGAATCAACGAATCGAACTCCTCCACGCAAATACTTTGAATGAGAGACCCGTTGGGCAAGAAAATCGTA
AACTTCTTTTGCTGTAAGTTGTGCTCCGGGTTGTTTAACCACGAACCCAGCTGGTAGTTCTCCAGCTTCT
ATATCAGGAATACCAACGACAGCAACATCTCTTATACCTGGATGTTGTAATAAAATCTCTTCTAATTCTA
CAGGTGCTACCTGATAGCCTTTATATTTAATAAGTTCCTTGTAACGGTCCACTATATAGAAATATTCATC
CTCATCATAGTATCCAAAGTCTCCAGAGTGAAGCCAACCGTCGTCATCAATAGCCTCTTTGGTGGCTTGT
GGATTGTTCACGTAACCTTTTGTTACCATAGGACCCCAGATGCATAGTTCTCCAACTTGATTTGGTCCCA
AAGCTTCACCAGTGTTCCTATCTATTATTTTCGCAGCCATATAAGGAGTGACTTTTCCAAGTGATCCTGA
CTTAAATTCATTGTGAAGAGTATGTATATTAGCTGAAGTAGACTCTGTCAAACCATATCCACAACGAATT
CCTGGCAGGTT
