>Addgene plasmid #60157 | pNB754 | addgene partial sequence | sequence record 99729 | pBluescript-SK 5'-tctagaactagtggatc-3'
AAAGAAAAGTTGCCATGGGTGGGGGCAGCATGATGAAGAGAGAAAAAAATGTTGTTTACGGCCCCGAACC
CAAACACCCTTTGGGAAACTTTACTGCTGGAGAAATGCTCTACAATGCCCTTCATAAGCATTCCCACATA
CCGCAAGCAATATTAGATGTGATGGGTAATGAATCGCTGTCATATCAAGAATTTTTCGACACTACTGTCA
AGCTAGGACAAAGTCTTCAAAATTGTGGATACAAGATGAATGATGTAGTGTCGATCTGTGCTGAGAACAA
TAAAAGATTTTTCATCCCCATTATTTCAGCTTGGTATATTGGTATGGTTGTAGCACCTGTTAATGAAGAC
TACATCCCAGATGAACTTTGTAAAGTCACGGGTATATCAAAACCAATACTGGTCTTCACTACAAGAAAAA
TCTTACCTAAGGTATTAGAGGTAAAGGACAGAACTAATTACATAAAGAGAATTATAATACTAGATTCTGA
AGAAAATCTGCTTGGTTGCGAAAGTCTTCATAATTTTATGTCCCGTTATTCGGATAATAATCTTCAGACC
TTTAAGCCTCTACATTACGATCCTGTTGATCAAGTGGCAGCTATTTTATGTTCGTCAGGCACAACTGGAT
TACCCAAAGGTGTTATGCAAACGCATAGAAACATTTGTGTTCGACTTACACATGCTTCGGATCCCAGAGT
TGGAACACAACTTATTCCTGGAGTATCAGTTTTGGCGTATCTGCCTTTCTTCCATGCTTTTGGGTTTTCT
ATAAACTTAGGATACTTTATGGTGGGCCTTCGTGTTGTTATGCTAAGACGATTTAATCAAGAAGTATTTT
TAAAAGCCATTCAAGATTATGAAGTTCGAAGTGTAATCAACGTTCCATCAACAATACTGTTCTTGTCGAA
AAGTCCTTTAGTTGACAAATACGATTTATCGACTTTGGCGGAATTGTGTTGCGGCGCTGCACCATTAGCA
AAGGAAGTTGCTGAGATAGCAGTGAAACGACTAAACCTGCCAGGAATTCGTTGTGGATATGGTTTGACAG
AGTCTACTTCAGCTAATAT
